>Addgene plasmid #213346 | MRGPRX3-DuET | addgene full sequence | sequence record 430873 | Addgene NGS Result
CACGCTCGTCGTTTGGTATGGCTTCATTCAGCTCCGGTTCCCAACGATCAAGGCGAGTTACATGATCCCC
CATGTTGTGCAAAAAAGCGGTTAGCTCCTTCGGTCCTCCGATCGTTGTCAGAAGTAAGTTGGCCGCAGTG
TTATCACTCATGGTTATGGCAGCACTGCATAATTCTCTTACTGTCATGCCATCCGTAAGATGCTTTTCTG
TGACTGGTGAGTACTCAACCAAGTCATTCTGAGAATAGTGTATGCGGCGACCGAGTTGCTCTTGCCCGGC
GTCAATACGGGATAATACCGCGCCACATAGCAGAACTTTAAAAGTGCTCATCATTGGAAAACGTTCTTCG
GGGCGAAAACTCTCAAGGATCTTACCGCTGTTGAGATCCAGTTCGATGTAACCCACTCGTGCACCCAACT
GATCTTCAGCATCTTTTACTTTCACCAGCGTTTCTGGGTGAGCAAAAACAGGAAGGCAAAATGCCGCAAA
AAAGGGAATAAGGGCGACACGGAAATGTTGAATACTCATACTCTTCCTTTTTCAATATTATTGAAGCATT
TATCAGGGTTATTGTCTCATGAGCGGATACATATTTGAATGTATTTAGAAAAATAAACAAATAGGGGTTC
CGCGCACATTTCCCCGAAAAGTGCCACCTGACGTCGACGGATCGGGAGATCTCCCGATCCCCTATGGTGC
ACTCTCAGTACAATCTGCTCTGATGCCGCATAGTTAAGCCAGTATCTGCTCCCTGCTTGTGTGTTGGAGG
TCGCTGAGTAGTGCGCGAGCAAAATTTAAGCTACAACAAGGCAAGGCTTGACCGACATTTGCATGAAGAA
TCTGCTTAGGGTTAGGCGTTTTGCGCTGCTTCGCGATGTACGGGCCAGATATACGCGTTGACATTGATTA
TTGACTAGTTATTAATAGTAATCAATTACGGGGTCATTAGTTCATAGCCCATATATGGAGTTCCGCGTTA
CATAACTTACGGTAAATGGCCCGCCTGGCTGACCGCCCAACGACCCCCGCCCATTGACGTCAATAATGAC
GTATGTTCCCATAGTAACGCCAATAGGGACTTTCCATTGACGTCAATGGGTGGAGTATTTACGGTAAACT
GCCCACTTGGCAGTACATCAAGTGTATCATATGCCAAGTACGCCCCCTATTGACGTCAATGACGGTAAAT
GGCCCGCCTGGCATTATGCCCAGTACATGACCTTATGGGACTTTCCTACTTGGCAGTACATCTACGTATT
AGTCATCGCTATTACCATGGTGATGCGGTTTTGGCAGTACATCAATGGGCGTGGATAGCGGTTTGACTCA
CGGGGATTTCCAAGTCTCCACCCCATTGACGTCAATGGGAGTTTGTTTTGGCACCAAAATCAACGGGACT
TTCCAAAATGTCGTAACAACTCCGCCCCATTGACGCAAATGGGCGGTAGGCGTGTACGGTGGGAGGTCTA
TATAAGCAGAGCTCTCTGGCTAACTAGAGAACCCACTGCTTACTGGCTTATCGAAATTAATACGACTCAC
TATAGGGAGACCCAAGCTGGCTAGCGTTTAAACTTAAGCTTAGCGCCACCATGAAGACGATCATCGCCCT
GAGCTACATCTTCTGCCTGGTATTCGCCGACTACAAGGACGATGATGACGCCAGCATCGATATGGACAGC
ACTATACCCGTGTTGGGTACCGAACTTACCCCTATTAACGGGCGGGAGGAAACCCCTTGTTACAAGCAGA
CCCTTTCATTTACCGGCTTGACTTGCATCGTGTCTCTTGTGGCCCTGACGGGAAACGCAGTTGTTCTTTG
GCTGCTTGGCTGTAGGATGCGACGGAATGCCGTGTCCATCTACATTCTCAACCTTGTTGCCGCAGACTTC
CTCTTTCTCAGCGGACATATTATCTGTTCCCCCTTGAGGCTGATCAATATTCGCCATCCGATTAGCAAGA
TATTGAGTCCTGTAATGACATTCCCTTATTTCATCGGCTTGTCTATGCTGTCAGCCATCTCAACTGAAAG
GTGCCTCAGCATCCTGTGGCCGATTTGGTATCACTGCCGCAGACCCAGATACCTGTCCAGCGTAATGTGT
GTACTCCTGTGGGCGCTCTCTCTGCTCAGAAGTATCCTGGAATGGATGTTTTGTGACTTCCTTTTTTCTG
GAGCGAATAGCGTGTGGTGTGAGACCTCCGACTTCATAACAATCGCATGGCTTGTATTTCTGTGTGTGGT
TCTGTGTGGCTCATCTCTGGTTCTGCTGGTCAGGATCCTCTGCGGGAGTCGAAAAATGCCACTGACTAGA
CTCTATGTTACAATCCTCCTGACGGTGCTTGTCTTTCTCCTCTGCGGACTGCCCTTTGGAATACAGTGGG
CACTTTTTTCCAGGATTCATCTGGATTGGAAAGTACTTTTCTGCCACGTGCACCTGGTGAGTATCTTTTT
GAGCGCTCTGAACTCTAGCGCAAATCCGATTATATATTTTTTTGTGGGTTCTTTCCGGCAGCGCCAGAAC
AGACAGAATCTCAAATTGGTTCTTCAGCGGGCCCTGCAGGACACACCAGAGGTGGATGAAGGAGGCGGAT
GGCTTCCCCAGGAGACACTGGAGCTGTCTGGCAGCAGGTTGGAGCAGATCGATACCGGTGGACGCACCGG
TGAATTCGATGAGGCCAGCACCACCGTGTCTAAGACCGAGACTTCTCAGGTGGCCCCTGCCTAACTCGAG
TCTAGAGGGCCCGTTTAAACCCGCTGATCAGCCTCGACTGTGCCTTCTAGTTGCCAGCCATCTGTTGTTT
GCCCCTCCCCCGTGCCTTCCTTGACCCTGGAAGGTGCCACTCCCACTGTCCTTTCCTAATAAAATGAGGA
AATTGCATCGCATTGTCTGAGTAGGTGTCATTCTATTCTGGGGGGTGGGGTGGGGCAGGACAGCAAGGGG
GAGGATTGGGAAGACAATAGCAGGCATGCTGGGGATGCGGTGGGCTCTATGGCTTCTGAGGCGGAAAGAA
CCAGCTGGGGCTCTAGGGGGTATCCCC
[124 nt withheld, positions 3038-3161]
C
[91 nt withheld, positions 3163-3253]
A
[49 nt withheld, positions 3255-3303]
CCTTTGACGTTGGAGTCCACGTTCTTT
[37 nt withheld, positions 3331-3367]
ACCCTATCTCGGTCTATTCTTTTGATTTATAAGGGATTTTGCCGATTTCGGCCTATTGGTTAAAAAATGA
GCTGATTTAACAAAAATTTAACGCGAATTAATTCTGTGGAATGTGTGTCAGTTAGGGTGTGGAAAGTCCC
CAGGCTCCCCAGCAGGCAGAAGTATGCAAAGCATGCATCTCAATTAGTCAGCAACCAGGTGTGGAAAGTC
CCCAGGCTCCCCAGCAGGCAGAAGTATGCAAAGCATGCATCTCAATTAGTCAGCAACCATAGTCCCGCCC
CTAACTCCGCCCATCCCGCCCCTAACTCCGCCCAGTTCCGCCCATTCTCCGCCCCATGGCTGACTAATTT
TTTTTATTTATGCAGAGGCCGAGGCCGCCTCTGCCTCTGAGCTATTCCAGAAGTAGTGAGGAGGCTTTTT
TGGAGGCCTAGGCTTTTGCAAAAAGCTCCCGGGAGCTTGTATATCCATTTTCGGATCTGATCAAGAGACA
GGATGAGGATCGTTTCGCATGATTGAACAAGATGGATTGCACGCAGGTTCTCCGGCCGCTTGGGTGGAGA
GGCTATTCGGCTATGACTGGGCACAACAGACAATCGGCTGCTCTGATGCCGCCGTGTTCCGGCTGTCAGC
GCAGGGGCGCCCGGTTCTTTTTGTCAAGACCGACCTGTCCGGTGCCCTGAATGAACTGCAGGACGAGGCA
GCGCGGCTATCGTGGCTGGCCACGACGGGCGTTCCTTGCGCAGCTGTGCTCGACGTTGTCACTGAAGCGG
GAAGGGACTGGCTGCTATTGGGCGAAGTGCCGGGGCAGGATCTCCTGTCATCTCACCTTGCTCCTGCCGA
GAAAGTATCCATCATGGCTGATGCAATGCGGCGGCTGCATACGCTTGATCCGGCTACCTGCCCATTCGAC
CACCAAGCGAAACATCGCATCGAGCGAGCACGTACTCGGATGGAAGCCGGTCTTGTCGATCAGGATGATC
TGGACGAAGAGCATCAGGGGCTCGCGCCAGCCGAACTGTTCGCCAGGCTCAAGGCGCGCATGCCCGACGG
CGAGGATCTCGTCGTGACCCATGGCGATGCCTGCTTGCCGAATATCATGGTGGAAAATGGCCGCTTTTCT
GGATTCATCGACTGTGGCCGGCTGGGTGTGGCGGACCGCTATCAGGACATAGCGTTGGCTACCCGTGATA
TTGCTGAAGAGCTTGGCGGCGAATGGGCTGACCGCTTCCTCGTGCTTTACGGTATCGCCGCTCCCGATTC
GCAGCGCATCGCCTTCTATCGCCTTCTTGACGAGTTCTTCTGAGCGGGACTCTGGGGTTCGAAATGACCG
ACCAAGCGACGCCCAACCTGCCATCACGAGATTTCGATTCCACCGCCGCCTTCTATGAAAGGTTGGGCTT
CGGAATCGTTTTCCGGGACGCCGGCTGGATGATCCTCCAGCGCGGGGATCTCATGCTGGAGTTCTTCGCC
CACCCCAACTTGTTTATTGCAGCTTATAATGGTTACAAATAAAGCAATAGCATCACAAATTTCACAAATA
AAGCATTTTTTTCACTGCATTCTAGTTGTGGTTTGTCCAAACTCATCAATGTATCTTATCATGTCTGTAT
ACCGTCGACCTCTAGCTAGAGCTTGGCGTAATCATGGTCATAGCTGTTTCCTGTGTGAAATTGTTATCCG
CTCACAATTCCACACAACATACGAGCCGGAAGCATAAAGTGTAAAGCCTGGGGTGCCTAATGAGTGAGCT
AACTCACATTAATTGCGTTGCGCTCACTGCCCGCTTTCCAGTCGGGAAACCTGTCGTGCCAGCTGCATTA
ATGAATCGGCCAACGCGCGGGGAGAGGCGGTTTGCGTATTGGGCGCTCTTCCGCTTCCTCGCTCACTGAC
TCGCTGCGCTCGGTCGTTCGGCTGCGGCGAGCGGTATCAGCTCACTCAAAGGCGGTAATACGGTTATCCA
CAGAATCAGGGGATAACGCAGGAAAGAACATGTGAGCAAAAGGCCAGCAAAAGGCCAGGAACCGTAAAAA
GGCCGCGTTGCTGGCGTTTTTCCATAGGCTCCGCCCCCCTGACGAGCATCACAAAAATCGACGCTCAAGT
CAGAGGTGGCGAAACCCGACAGGACTATAAAGATACCAGGCGTTTCCCCCTGGAAGCTCCCTCGTGCGCT
CTCCTGTTCCGACCCTGCCGCTTACCGGATACCTGTCCGCCTTTCTCCCTTCGGGAAGCGTGGCGCTTTC
TCATAGCTCACGCTGTAGGTATCTCAGTTCGGTGTAGGTCGTTCGCTCCAAGCTGGGCTGTGTGCACGAA
CCCCCCGTTCAGCCCGACCGCTGCGCCTTATCCGGTAACTATCGTCTTGAGTCCAACCCGGTAAGACACG
ACTTATCGCCACTGGCAGCAGCCACTGGTAACAGGATTAGCAGAGCGAGGTATGTAGGCGGTGCTACAGA
GTTCTTGAAGTGGTGGCCTAACTACGGCTACACTAGAAGAACGGTATTTGGTATCTGCGCTCTGCTGAAG
CCAGTTACCTTCGGAAAAAGAGTTGGTAGCTCTTGATCCGGCAAACAAACCACCGCTGGTAGCGGTGGTT
TTTTTGTTTGCAAGCAGCAGATTACGCGCAGAAAAAAAGGATCTCAAGAAGATCCTTTGATCTTTTCTAC
GGGGTCTGACGCTCAGTGGAACGAAAACTCACGTTAAGGGATTTTGGTCATGAGATTATCAAAAAGGATC
TTCACCTAGATCCTTTTAAATTAAAAATGAAGTTTTAAATCAATCTAAAGTATATATGAGTAAACTTGGT
CTGACAGTTACCAATGCTTAATCAGTGAGGCACCTATCTCAGCGATCTGTCTATTTCGTTCATCCATAGT
TGCCTGACTCCCCGTCGTGTAGATAACTACGATACGGGAGGGCTTACCATCTGGCCCCAGTGCTGCAATG
ATACCGCGAGACCCACGCTCACCGGCTCCAGATTTATCAGCAATAAACCAGCCAGCCGGAAGGGCCGAGC
GCAGAAGTGGTCCTGCAACTTTATCCGCCTCCATCCAGTCTATTAATTGTTGCCGGGAAGCTAGAGTAAG
TAGTTCGCCAGTTAATAGTTTGCGCAACGTTGTTGCCATTGCTACAGGCATCGTGGTGT
Features (pLannotate 1.2.2; 21 found; start..end, strand, type, name):
    530..634     -  promoter       AmpR promoter: bla
    693..745     -  misc_feature   bom (fragment): basis of mobility region from pBR322
    900..1279    +  enhancer       CMV enhancer: human cytomegalovirus immediate early enhancer
   1280..1483    +  promoter       CMV promoter: human cytomegalovirus (CMV) immediate early promoter
   1479..1512    +  LTR            5' LTR (truncated) (fragment): truncated 5' long terminal repeat (LTR) from HIV-1
   1528..1546    +  promoter       T7 promoter: promoter for bacteriophage T7 RNA polymerase
   1639..1659    +  CDS            3xFLAG (fragment): three tandem FLAG® epitope tags
   1672..2637    +  CDS            MRGPRX3: MRGX3_HUMAN - Also known as MRGX3, SNSR1, SNSR2. Experimental evidence at protein level: Swiss-Prot protein existence level 1. Orphan receptor. Probably involved in the function of nociceptive neurons. May regulate nociceptor function and/or development, including the sensation or modulation of pain. Potently activated by enkephalins (By similarity). From Homo sapiens (Human).
   2768..2992    +  polyA_signal   bGH poly(A) signal: bovine growth hormone polyadenylation signal
   2996..3017    +  promoter       SV40 promoter (fragment): SV40 enhancer and early promoter
   3038..3466    +  rep_origin     f1 ori (sequence partly withheld): f1 bacteriophage origin of replication; arrow indicates direction of (+) strand synthesis
   3480..3809    +  promoter       SV40 promoter: SV40 enhancer and early promoter
   3876..4667    +  CDS            neo: KKA2_KLEPN - Also known as kan, nptII. Experimental evidence at protein level: Swiss-Prot protein existence level 1. Resistance to kanamycin, neomycin, paromomycin, ribostamycin, butirosin and gentamicin B. From Klebsiella pneumoniae.
   4691..4849    +  CDS            ble (fragment): BLE_KLEPN - Experimental evidence at protein level: Swiss-Prot protein existence level 1. Binding protein with a strong affinity to the bleomycin family of antibiotics. Binds to CL990; an antimitotic-antibiotic compound. From Klebsiella pneumoniae.
   4844..4965    +  polyA_signal   SV40 poly(A) signal: SV40 polyadenylation signal
   5038..5054    -  protein_bind   lac operator: The lac repressor binds to the lac operator to inhibit transcription in E. coli. This inhibition can be relieved by adding lactose or isopropyl-β-D-thiogalactopyranoside (IPTG). lac repressor encoded by lacI
   5062..5092    -  promoter       lac promoter: promoter for the E. coli lac operon
   5107..5128    -  protein_bind   CAP binding site: CAP binding activates transcription in the presence of cAMP. E. coli catabolite activator protein
   5141..5233    -  CDS            lacI (fragment): lac repressor; lacI; The lac repressor binds to the lac operator to inhibit transcription in E. coli. This inhibition can be relieved by adding lactose or isopropyl-β-D-thiogalactopyranoside (IPTG).
   5416..6004    -  rep_origin     ori: high-copy-number ColE1/pMB1/pBR322/pUC origin of replication
   6175..529     -  CDS            AmpR (across the origin): β-lactamase; bla; confers resistance to ampicillin, carbenicillin, and related antibiotics
