[The description below was written by a language model from this plasmid's Addgene catalogue record and pLannotate feature annotations shown in this document.]
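Description:
MRGPRX3-DuET is a mammalian expression plasmid built on the pcDNA 3.1 (+) backbone that carries the human orphan class A G protein-coupled receptor MRGPRX3 (MAS related GPR family member X3, also called MRGX3). It is propagated in E. coli as a high-copy plasmid from a ColE1/pUC-type origin under ampicillin selection conferred by the β-lactamase gene. It also contains an f1 bacteriophage origin. For selection in mammalian cells, the backbone supplies a neomycin phosphotransferase cassette driven by the SV40 enhancer/early promoter and terminated by an SV40 polyadenylation signal. Small annotated fragments (ble, lacI, lac promoter/operator, bom, a short HIV-1 LTR match) appear to be backbone remnants or software matches rather than functional parts.

The receptor open reading frame sits downstream of the human CMV immediate early enhancer and promoter, which drive strong constitutive transcription in mammalian cells, and is followed by the bovine growth hormone polyadenylation signal. A T7 promoter between the CMV promoter and the insert allows in vitro transcription. According to the catalogue entry, the "DuET" design adds a cleaved hemagglutinin signal peptide and a FLAG epitope at the N terminus and a 1D4 epitope at the C terminus. The feature table detects a FLAG-type match just upstream of the MRGPRX3 coding sequence, but it does not annotate the signal peptide or the 1D4 tag. The insert was assembled by Gibson cloning. The dual-tagged format is described as optimized for mammalian cell expression and proteomics studies, and the associated publication concerns multiplexed selectivity screening of anti-GPCR antibodies.
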