Addgene plasmid #213346: MRGPRX3-DuET
Purpose: The DuET construct encodes the named human GPCR engineered with a cleaved hemagglutinin signal peptide, a 5' FLAG and a 3' 1D4 epitope tag optimized for expression in mammalian cells and proteomics studies.
Depositing lab: Thomas Sakmar. Depositing organization: Rockefeller University. Publication: Multiplexed selectivity screening of anti-GPCR antibodies. Dahl L, Kotliar IB, Bendes A, Dodig-Crnkovic T, Fromm S, Elofsson A, Uhlen M, Sakmar TP, Schwenk JM. Sci Adv. 2023 May 3;9(18):eadf9297. doi: 10.1126/sciadv.adf9297. Epub 2023 May 3. PubMed 37134173.
Backbone
  Vector backbone: pcDNA 3.1 (+)
  Vector type: Mammalian Expression
Growth in bacteria
  Bacterial resistance: Ampicillin, 100 μg/mL
  Growth temperature: 37°C
  Growth strain: DH5alpha
  Copy number: High Copy
Gene/Insert
  Gene/Insert name: MRGPRX3 (alt names: MAS related GPR family member X3; MRGX3)
  Species: H. sapiens (human)
  Entrez Gene: MRGPRX3 (a.k.a. GPCR, MRGX3, SNSR1, SNSR2)
  Promoter: CMV, T7
  Tag / fusion protein: FLAG (N terminal on insert); 1D4 (C terminal on insert)
  Cloning method: Gibson Cloning
Terms and licenses: Academic/Nonprofit Terms; Industry Terms: Not Available to Industry
Depositor comments: Class: A, Family: Orphan. Ensembl ID: ENSG00000179826, Uniprot ID: Q96LB0
How to cite: MRGPRX3-DuET was a gift from Thomas Sakmar (Addgene plasmid # 213346 ; http://n2t.net/addgene:213346 ; RRID:Addgene_213346)
